Addgene plasmid #91726: pLO87
Purpose: mycobacterial expression of mCherry from Hsp60 promoter
Depositing lab: Graham Hatfull. Depositing organization: University of Pittsburgh (University, School of Medicine, and Cancer Institute). Publication: Mutational analysis of the mycobacteriophage BPs promoter PR reveals context-dependent sequences for mycobacterial gene expression. Oldfield LM, Hatfull GF. J Bacteriol. 2014 Oct;196(20):3589-97. doi: 10.1128/JB.01801-14. Epub 2014 Aug 4. PubMed 25092027.
Backbone
  Vector backbone: pLO86
  Backbone manufacturer: Hatfull lab, Addgene plasmid 91724
  Vector type: mycobacterial expression
Growth in bacteria
  Bacterial resistance: Kanamycin, 50 μg/mL
  Growth temperature: 37°C
  Growth strain: DH5alpha
  Copy number: Unknown
Gene/Insert
  Gene/Insert name: hsp60 promoter
  Species: M. bovis
  Promoter: hsp60
  Tag / fusion protein: mCherry (C terminal on backbone)
  Cloning method: Unknown
  Sequencing primers: 5′ unknown
Terms and licenses: Academic/Nonprofit Terms; Industry Terms: Not Available to Industry
How to cite: pLO87 was a gift from Graham Hatfull (Addgene plasmid # 91726 ; http://n2t.net/addgene:91726 ; RRID:Addgene_91726)
