[The description below was written by a language model from this plasmid's Addgene catalogue record and pLannotate feature annotations shown in this document.]
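Description:
pLO87 is a 5.2 kb mycobacterial expression plasmid built on the pLO86 backbone, designed to drive production of the red fluorescent protein mCherry from the hsp60 promoter of Mycobacterium bovis. It is propagated in E. coli through a ColE1/pUC-type origin of replication and selected with kanamycin via an aph(3')-Ia aminoglycoside phosphotransferase gene. A short adjacent fragment of a Tn903 transposition protein is probably a remnant of the transposon from which this resistance cassette was derived. Kanamycin resistance is also commonly used as a selectable marker in mycobacteria.

The insert is the hsp60 promoter itself, a strong promoter widely used for constitutive expression in mycobacteria, placed upstream of the backbone-encoded mCherry coding sequence. mCherry is a rapidly maturing monomeric fluorescent protein derived from Discosoma. The catalogue lists it as a C-terminal tag on the backbone, though it appears to function here as a reporter of promoter activity. Downstream of mCherry lie a multiple cloning site fragment and the E. coli rrnB T1 transcription terminator, which limits read-through into the resistance gene.

The automated annotation did not label the promoter, and roughly the first 1.5 kb and the last 0.9 kb of the sequence carry no annotated features. The record therefore does not state how the plasmid is maintained in mycobacteria, whether by an episomal mycobacterial origin or by a phage integration system.

The construct is suited to fluorescence-based measurement of gene expression in mycobacteria. Given its association with a study of mycobacteriophage promoter activity, it plausibly serves as a reference for comparing other promoters cloned into the same reporter backbone.
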