Features (pLannotate 1.2.2; 6 found; start..end, strand, type, name):
   1532..2239    +  CDS            mCherry: mCherry is a basic (constitutively fluorescent) red fluorescent protein published in 2004, derived from Discosoma sp.. It is reported to be a very rapidly-maturing monomer with low acid sensitivity.
   2251..2268    -  misc_feature   MCS (fragment): multiple cloning site
   2315..2361    +  terminator     rrnB T1 terminator: transcription terminator T1 from the E. coli rrnB gene
   2522..3337    +  CDS            KanR: aminoglycoside phosphotransferase; aph(3')-Ia; confers resistance to kanamycin in bacteria or G418 (Geneticin®) in eukaryotes
   3478..3621    +  CDS            TRA2_ECOLX (fragment): Protein predicted: Swiss-Prot protein existence level 4. Required for transposition of transposon Tn903. From Escherichia coli.
   3668..4256    +  rep_origin     ori: high-copy-number ColE1/pMB1/pBR322/pUC origin of replication
>Addgene plasmid #91726 | pLO87 | addgene full sequence | sequence record 178453 | Addgene NGS Result
AGATCTCTACACACTCAGCCACATCGAGGCCGAGCTCGGCGCGAACATGCCACCGCCGCGCTGGCGTCAG
CAGACCACGTACAAAGCGGCTCCGACGCCGCTAGGGCGGAATTGCGCACTGTTCGATTCCGTCAGGTTGT
GGGCCTATCGTCCCGCCCTCATGCGGATCTACCTGCCGACCCGGAACGTGGACGGACTCGGCCGCGCGAT
CTATGCCGAGTGCCACGCGCGAAACGCCGAATTTCCGTGCAACGACGTGTGTCCCGGACCGCTACCGGAC
AGCGAGGTCCGCGCCATCGCCAACAGCATTTGGCGTTGGATCACAACCAAGTCGCGCATTTGGGCGGACG
GGATCGTGGTCTACGAGGCCACACTCAGTGCGCGCCAGTCGGCCATCTCGCGGAAGGGCGCAGCAGCGCG
CACGGCGGCGAGCACAGTTGCGCGGCGCGCAAAGTCCGCGTCAGCCATGGAGGCATTGCTATGAGCGACG
GCTACAGCGACGGCTACAACCGGCAGCCGACTGTCCGCAAAAAGCGGCGCGTGACCGCCGCCGAAGGCGC
TCGAATCACCGGACTATCCGAACGCCACGTCGTCCGGCTCGTGGCGCAGGAACGCAGCGAGTGGCTCGCC
GAGCAGGCTGCACGCCGCGAACGCATCCGCGCCTATCACGACGACGAGGGCCACTCTTGGCCGCAAACGG
CCAAACATTTCGGGCTGCATCTGGACACCGTTAAGCGACTCGGCTATCGGGCGAGGAAAGAGCGTGCGGC
AGAACAGGAAGCGGCTCAAAAGGCCCACAACGAAGCCGACAATCCACCGCTGTTCTAACGCAATTGGGGA
GCGGGTGTCGCGGGGGTTCCGTGGGGGGTTCCGTTGCAACGGGTCGGACAGGTAAAAGTCCTGGTAGACG
CTAGTTTTCTGGTTTGGGCCATGCCTGTCTCGTTGCGTGTTTCGTTGCGCCCGTTTTGAATACCAGCCAG
ACGAGACGGGGTTCTACGAATCTTGGTCGATACCAAGCCATTTCCGCTGAATATCGGGGAGCTCACCGCC
AGAATCGGTGGTTGTGGTGATGTACGTGGCGAACTCCGTTGTAGTGCCTGTGGTGGCATCCGTGGCGCGG
CCGCGGTACCAGATCTTTAAATCTAGACGGTGACCACAACGCGCCCGCTTTGATCGGGGACGTCTGCGGC
CGACCATTTACGGGTCTTGTTGTCGTTGGCGGTCATGGGCCGAACATACTCACCCGGATCGGAGGGCCGA
GGACAAGGTCGAACGAGGGGCATGACCCGGTGCGGGGCTTCTTGCACTCGGCATAGGCGAGTGCTAAGAA
TAACGTTGGCACTCGCGACCGGTGAGTGCTAGGTCGGGACGGTGAGGCCAGGCCCGTCGTCGCAGCGAGT
GGCAGCGAGGACAACTTGAGCCGTCCGTCGCGGGCACTGCGCCCGGCCAGCGTAAGTAGCGGGGTTGCCG
TCACCCGGTGACCCCCGTTTCATCCCCGATCCGGACGGCGGGAGAAAGGAGAAAGCCAATCATGGTCTCG
AAGGGCGAGGAGGACAACATGGCCATCATCAAAGAGTTCATGCGCTTCAAGGTGCACATGGAGGGCAGCG
TCAACGGCCACGAGTTCGAGATCGAGGGCGAGGGCGAGGGCCGGCCGTACGAGGGCACGCAGACCGCGAA
GCTGAAGGTGACGAAGGGCGGCCCCCTGCCGTTCGCCTGGGACATCCTGTCCCCCCAGTTCATGTACGGC
TCGAAGGCGTACGTCAAGCACCCGGCCGACATCCCCGACTACCTGAAGCTGAGCTTCCCGGAGGGCTTCA
AGTGGGAGCGCGTGATGAACTTCGAGGACGGCGGCGTCGTGACCGTCACGCAGGACTCCTCGCTGCAGGA
CGGCGAGTTCATCTACAAGGTGAAGCTGCGGGGCACCAACTTCCCCAGCGACGGCCCGGTCATGCAGAAG
AAGACGATGGGCTGGGAGGCGTCCTCGGAGCGCATGTACCCCGAGGACGGCGCCCTGAAGGGCGAGATCA
AGCAGCGGCTGAAGCTGAAGGACGGCGGCCACTACGACGCGGAGGTGAAGACCACGTACAAGGCCAAGAA
GCCGGTCCAGCTGCCCGGCGCGTACAACGTGAACATCAAGCTGGACATCACCAGCCACAACGAGGACTAC
ACCATCGTCGAGCAGTACGAGCGCGCCGAGGGCCGGCACTCGACCGGCGGCATGGACGAGCTGTACAAGT
AAGGATCCAGCTGCAGAATTCGAAGCTTATCGATGTCGACGTAGTTAACTAGCGTACGATCGACTGCCAG
GCATCAAATAAAACGAAAGGCTCAGTCGAAAGACTGGGCCTTTCGTTTTATGCCATCATGGCCGCGGTGA
TCAGCTAGCCACCTGACGTCGGGGGGGGGGGAAAGCCACGTTGTGTCTCAAAATCTCTGATGTTACATTG
CACAAGATAAAAATATATCATCATGAACAATAAAACTGTCTGCTTACATAAACAGTAATACAAGGGGTGT
TATGAGCCATATTCAACGGGAAACGTCTTGCTCGAGGCCGCGATTAAATTCCAACATGGATGCTGATTTA
TATGGGTATAAATGGGCTCGCGATAATGTCGGGCAATCAGGTGCGACAATCTATCGCTTGTATGGGAAGC
CCCATGCGCCAGAGTTGTTTCTGAAACATGGCAAAGGTAGCGTTGCCAATGATGTTACAGATGAGATGGT
CAGACTAAACTGGCTGACGGAATTTATGCCTCTTCCGACCATCAAGCATTTTATCCGTACTCCTGATGAT
GCATGGTTACTCACCACTGCGATCCCCGGGAAAACAGCATTCCAGGTATTAGAAGAATATCCTGATTCAG
GTGAAAATATTGTTGATGCGCTGGCAGTGTTCCTGCGCCGGTTGCATTCGATTCCTGTTTGTAATTGTCC
TTTTAACAGCGATCGCGTATTTCGTCTCGCTCAGGCGCAATCACGAATGAATAACGGTTTGGTTGATGCG
AGTGATTTTGATGACGAGCGTAATGGCTGGCCTGTTGAACAAGTCTGGAAAGAAATGCATAATCTTTTGC
CATTCTCACCGGATTCAGTCGTCACTCATGGTGATTTCTCACTTGATAACCTTATTTTTGACGAGGGGAA
ATTAATAGGTTGTATTGATGTTGGACGAGTCGGAATCGCAGACCGATACCAGGATCTTGCCATCCTATGG
AACTGCCTCGGTGAGTTTTCTCCTTCATTACAGAAACGGCTTTTTCAAAAATATGGTATTGATAATCCTG
ATATGAATAAATTGCAGTTTCATTTGATGCTCGATGAGTTTTTCTAATCAGAATTGGTTAATTGGTTGTA
ACACTGGCAGAGCATTACGCTGACTTGACGGGACGGCGGCTTTGTTGAATAAATCGAACTTTTGCTGAGT
TGAAGGATCAGATCACGCATCTTCCCGACAACGCAGACCGTTCCGTGGCAAAGCAAAAGTTCAAAATCAC
CAACTGGTCCACCTACAACAAAGCTCTCACCAACCGTGGCTCCCTCACTTTCTGGCTGGATGATGGGGCG
ATTCAGGCCTGGTATGAGTCAGCAACACCTTCTTCACGAGGCAGACCTCACTAGTTCCATGAGCGTCAGA
CCCCGTAGAAAAGATCAAAGGATCTTCTTGAGATCCTTTTTTTCTGCGCGTAATCTGCTGCTTGCAAACA
AAAAAACCACCGCTACCAGCGGTGGTTTGTTTGCCGGATCAAGAGCTACCAACTCTTTTTCCGAAGGTAA
CTGGCTTCAGCAGAGCGCAGATACCAAATACTGTCCTTCTAGTGTAGCCGTAGTTAGGCCACCACTTCAA
GAACTCTGTAGCACCGCCTACATACCTCGCTCTGCTAATCCTGTTACCAGTGGCTGCTGCCAGTGGCGAT
AAGTCGTGTCTTACCGGGTTGGACTCAAGACGATAGTTACCGGATAAGGCGCAGCGGTCGGGCTGAACGG
GGGGTTCGTGCACACAGCCCAGCTTGGAGCGAACGACCTACACCGAACTGAGATACCTACAGCGTGAGCT
ATGAGAAAGCGCCACGCTTCCCGAGGGGAGAAAGGCGGACAGGTATCCGGTAAGCGGCAGGGTCGGAACA
GGAGAGCGCACGAGGGAGCTTCCAGGGGGAAACGCCTGGTATCTTTATAGTCCTGTCGGGTTTCGCCACC
TCTGACTTGAGCGTCGATTTTTGTGATGCTCGTCAGGGGGGCGGAGCCTATGGAAAAACGCCAGCAACGC
GGCCTTTTTACGGTTCCTGGCCTTTTGCTGGCCTTTTGCTCACATGTTCTTTCCTGCGTTATCCCCTGAT
TCTGTGGATAACCGTATTACCGCCTTTGAGTGAGCTGATACCGCTCGCCGCAGCCGAACGACCGAGCGCA
ACGCGTGAGCCCACCAGCTCCGTAAGTTCGGGCGCTGTGTGGCTCGTACCCGCGCATTCAGGCGGCAGGG
GGTCTAACGGGTCTAAGGCGGCGTGTACGGCCGCCACAGCGGCTCTCAGCGGCCCGGAAACGTCCTCGAA
ACGACGCATGTGTTCCTCCTGGTTGGTACAGGTGGTTGGGGGTGCTCGGCTGTCGCTGGTGTTCCACCAC
CAGGGCTCGACGGGAGAGCGGGGGAGTGTGCAGTTGTGGGGTGGCCCCTCAGCGAAATATCTGACTTGGA
GCTCGTGTCGGACCATACACCGGTGATTAATCGTGGTCTACTACCAAGCGTGAGCCACGTCGCCGACGAA
TTTGAGCAGCTCTGGCTGCCGTACTGGCCGCTGGCAAGCGACGATCTGCTCGAGGGGATCTACCGCCAAA
GCCGCGCGTCGGCCCTAGGCCGCCGGTACATCGAGGCGAACCCAACAGCGCTGGCAAACCTGCTGGTCGT
GGACGTAGACCATCCAGACGCAGCGCTCCGAGCGCTCAGCGCCCGGGGGTCCCATCCGCTGCCCAACGCG
ATCGTGGGCAATCGCGCCAACGGCCACGCACACGCAGTGTGGGCACTCAACGCCCCTGTTCCACGCACCG
AATACGCGCGGCGTAAGCCGCTCGCATACATGGCGGCGTGCGCCGAAGGCCTTCGGCGCGCCGTCGATGG
CGACCGCAGTTACTCAGGCCTCATGACCAAAAACCCCGGCCACATCGCCTGGGAAACGGAATGGCTCCAC
TC
